>Addgene plasmid #239268 | pSLQ10625 | addgene full sequence | sequence record 474742 | Addgene NGS Result
GTAAAAAGGCCGCGTTGCTGGCGTTTTTCCATAGGCTCCGCCCCCCTGACGAGCATCACAAAAATCGACG
CTCAAGTCAGAGGTGGCGAAACCCGACAGGACTATAAAGATACCAGGCGTTTCCCCCTGGAAGCTCCCTC
GTGCGCTCTCCTGTTCCGACCCTGCCGCTTACCGGATACCTGTCCGCCTTTCTCCCTTCGGGAAGCGTGG
CGCTTTCTCATAGCTCACGCTGTAGGTATCTCAGTTCGGTGTAGGTCGTTCGCTCCAAGCTGGGCTGTGT
GCACGAACCCCCCGTTCAGCCCGACCGCTGCGCCTTATCCGGTAACTATCGTCTTGAGTCCAACCCGGTA
AGACACGACTTATCGCCACTGGCAGCAGCCACTGGTAACAGGATTAGCAGAGCGAGGTATGTAGGCGGTG
CTACAGAGTTCTTGAAGTGGTGGCCTAACTACGGCTACACTAGAAGAACAGTATTTGGTATCTGCGCTCT
GCTGAAGCCAGTTACCTTCGGAAAAAGAGTTGGTAGCTCTTGATCCGGCAAACAAACCACCGCTGGTAGC
GGTGGTTTTTTTGTTTGCAAGCAGCAGATTACGCGCAGAAAAAAAGGATCTCAAGAAGATCCTTTGATCT
TTTCTACGGGGTCTGACGCTCAGTGGAACGAAAACTCACGTTAAGGGATTTTGGTCATGAGATTATCAAA
AAGGATCTTCACCTAGATCCTTTTAAATTAAAAATGAAGTTTTAAATCAATCTAAAGTATATATGAGTAA
ACTTGGTCTGACAGTTACCAATGCTTAATCAGTGAGGCACCTATCTCAGCGATCTGTCTATTTCGTTCAT
CCATAGTTGCCTGACTCCCCGTCGTGTAGATAACTACGATACGGGAGGGCTTACCATCTGGCCCCAGTGC
TGCAATGATACCGCGAGACCCACGCTCACCGGCTCCAGATTTATCAGCAATAAACCAGCCAGCCGGAAGG
GCCGAGCGCAGAAGTGGTCCTGCAACTTTATCCGCCTCCATCCAGTCTATTAATTGTTGCCGGGAAGCTA
GAGTAAGTAGTTCGCCAGTTAATAGTTTGCGCAACGTTGTTGCCATTGCTACAGGCATCGTGGTGTCACG
CTCGTCGTTTGGTATGGCTTCATTCAGCTCCGGTTCCCAACGATCAAGGCGAGTTACATGATCCCCCATG
TTGTGCAAAAAAGCGGTTAGCTCCTTCGGTCCTCCGATCGTTGTCAGAAGTAAGTTGGCCGCAGTGTTAT
CACTCATGGTTATGGCAGCACTGCATAATTCTCTTACTGTCATGCCATCCGTAAGATGCTTTTCTGTGAC
TGGTGAGTACTCAACCAAGTCATTCTGAGAATAGTGTATGCGGCGACCGAGTTGCTCTTGCCCGGCGTCA
ATACGGGATAATACCGCGCCACATAGCAGAACTTTAAAAGTGCTCATCATTGGAAAACGTTCTTCGGGGC
GAAAACTCTCAAGGATCTTACCGCTGTTGAGATCCAGTTCGATGTAACCCACTCGTGCACCCAACTGATC
TTCAGCATCTTTTACTTTCACCAGCGTTTCTGGGTGAGCAAAAACAGGAAGGCAAAATGCCGCAAAAAAG
GGAATAAGGGCGACACGGAAATGTTGAATACTCATACTCTTCCTTTTTCAATATTATTGAAGCATTTATC
AGGGTTATTGTCTCATGAGCGGATACATATTTGAATGTATTTAGAAAAATAAACAAATAGGGGTTCCGCG
CACATTTCCCCGAAAAGTGCCACCTGGGTCGACATTGATTATTGACTAGTTATTAATAGTAATCAATTAC
GGGGTCATTAGTTCATAGCCCATATATGGAGTTCCGCGTTACATAACTTACGGTAAATGGCCCGCCTGGC
TGACCGCCCAACGACCCCCGCCCATTGACGTCAATAATGACGTATGTTCCCATAGTAACGCCAATAGGGA
CTTTCCATTGACGTCAATGGGTGGAGTATTTACGGTAAACTGCCCACTTGGCAGTACATCAAGTGTATCA
TATGCCAAGTACGCCCCCTATTGACGTCAATGACGGTAAATGGCCCGCCTGGCATTATGCCCAGTACATG
ACCTTATGGGACTTTCCTACTTGGCAGTACATCTACGTATTAGTCATCGCTATTACCATGGTCGAGGTGA
GCCCCACGTTCTGCTTCACTCTCCCCATCTCCCCCCCCTCCCCACCCCCAATTTTGTATTTATTTATTTT
TTAATTATTTTGTGCAGCGATGGGGGCGGGGGGGGGGGGGGGGCGCGCGCCAGGCGGGGCGGGGCGGGGC
GAGGGGCGGGGCGGGGCGAGGCGGAGAGGTGCGGCGGCAGCCAATCAGAGCGGCGCGCTCCGAAAGTTTC
CTTTTATGGCGAGGCGGCGGCGGCGGCGGCCCTATAAAAAGCGAAGCGCGCGGCGGGCGGGAGTCGCTGC
GCGCTGCCTTCGCCCCGTGCCCCGCTCCGCCGCCGCCTCGCGCCGCCCGCCCCGGCTCTGACTGACCGCG
TTACTCCCACAGGTGAGCGGGCGGGACGGCCCTTCTCCTCCGGGCTGTAATTAGCGCTTGGTTTAATGAC
GGCTTGTTTCTTTTCTGTGGCTGCGTGAAAGCCTTGAGGGGCTCCGGGAGGGCCCTTTGTGCGGGGGGAG
CGGCTCGGGGGGTGCGTGCGTGTGTGTGTGCGTGGGGAGCGCCGCGTGCGGCTCCGCGCTGCCCGGCGGC
TGTGAGCGCTGCGGGCGCGGCGCGGGGCTTTGTGCGCTCCGCAGTGTGCGCGAGGGGAGCGCGGCCGGGG
GCGGTGCCCCGCGGTGCGGGGGGGGCTGCGAGGGGAACAAAGGCTGCGTGCGGGGTGTGTGCGTGGGGGG
GTGAGCAGGGGGTGTGGGCGCGTCGGTCGGGCTGCAACCCCCCCTGCACCCCCCTCCCCGAGTTGCTGAG
CACGGCCCGGCTTCGGGTGCGGGGCTCCGTACGGGGCGTGGCGCGGGGCTCGCCGTGCCGGGCGGGGGGT
GGCGGCAGGTGGGGGTGCCGGGCGGGGCGGGGCCGCCTCGGGCCGGGGAGGGCTCGGGGGAGGGGCGCGG
CGGCCCCCGGAGCGCCGGCGGCTGTCGAGGCGCGGCGAGCCGCAGCCATTGCCTTTTATGGTAATCGTGC
GAGAGGGCGCAGGGACTTCCTTTGTCCCAAATCTGTGCGGAGCCGAAATCTGGGAGGCGCCGCCGCACCC
CCTCTAGCGGGCGCGGGGCGAAGCGGTGCGGCGCCGGCAGGAAGGAAATGGGCGGGGAGGGCCTTCGTGC
GTCGCCGCGCCGCCGTCCCCTTCTCCCTCTCCAGCCTCGGGGCTGTCCGCGGGGGGACGGCTGCCTTCGG
GGGGGACGGGGCAGGGCGGGGTTCGGCTTCTGGCGTGTGACCGGCGGCTCTAGAGCCTCTGCTAACCATG
TTCATGCCTTCTTCTTTTTCCTACAGCTCCTGGGCAACGTGCTGGTTATTGTGCTGTCTCATCATTTTGG
CAAAGAATTCCTCGAGCGGCCGCATGGATTACAAGGACGACGATGACAAGGGATCCGGCGGACCGCTGTA
CCCTGAGCGGCTGCGGCGGATCCTGACCGGATCCCTCGAGAACATCCCCGCTCTGGTGGAAAACCAGAAG
AAGTACTTTGGCACCTACAGCGTGATGGCCATGCTGAACGCTCAGACCGTGCTGGACCACATCCAGAAGG
TGGCCGATATTGAGGGCGAGCAGAACGAGAACAACGAGAATCTGTGGTTTCACCCCGTGATGAGCCACCT
GTACAACGCCAAGAACGGCTACGACAAGCAGCCCGAGAAAACCATGTTCATCATCGAGCGGCTGCAGAGC
TACTTCCCATTCCTGAAGATCATGGCCGAGAACCAGAGAGAGTACAGCAACGGCAAGTACAAGCAGAACC
GCGTGGAAGTGAACAGCAACGACATCTTCGAGGTGCTGAAGCGCGCCTTCGGCGTGCTGAAGATGTACAG
GGACCTGACCAACGCATACAAGACCTACGAGGAAAAGCTGAACGACGGCTGCGAGTTCCTGACCAGCACA
GAGCAACCTCTGAGCGGCATGATCAACAACTACTACACAGTGGCCCTGCGGAACATGAACGAGAGATACG
GCTACAAGACAGAGGACCTGGCCTTCATCCAGGACAAGCGGTTCAAGTTCGTGAAGGACGCCTACGGCAA
GAAAAAGTCCCAAGTGAATACCGGATTCTTCCTGAGCCTGCAGGACTACAACGGCGACACACAGAAGAAG
CTGCACCTGAGCGGAGTGGGAATCGCCCTGCTGATCTGCCTGTTCCTGGACAAGCAGTACATCAACATCT
TTCTGAGCAGGCTGCCCATCTTCTCCAGCTACAATGCCCAGAGCGAGGAACGGCGGATCATCATCAGATC
CTTCGGCATCAACAGCATCAAGCTGCCCAAGGACCGGATCCACAGCGAGAAGTCCAACAAGAGCGTGGCC
ATGGATATGCTCAACGAAGTGAAGCGGTGCCCCGACGAGCTGTTCACAACACTGTCTGCCGAGAAGCAGT
CCCGGTTCAGAATCATCAGCGACGACCACAATGAAGTGCTGATGAAGCGGAGCAGCGACAGATTCGTGCC
TCTGCTGCTGCAGTATATCGATTACGGCAAGCTGTTCGACCACATCAGGTTCCACGTGAACATGGGCAAG
CTGAGATACCTGCTGAAGGCCGACAAGACCTGCATCGACGGCCAGACCAGAGTCAGAGTGATCGAGCAGC
CCCTGAACGGCTTCGGCAGACTGGAAGAGGCCGAGACAATGCGGAAGCAAGAGAACGGCACCTTCGGCAA
CAGCGGCATCCGGATCAGAGACTTCGAGAACATGAAGCGGGACGACGCCAATCCTGCCAACTATCCCTAC
ATCGTGGACACCTACACACACTACATCCTGGAAAACAACAAGGTCGAGATGTTTATCAACGACAAAGAGG
ACAGCGCCCCACTGCTGCCCGTGATCGAGGATGATAGATACGTGGTCAAGACAATCCCCAGCTGCCGGAT
GAGCACCCTGGAAATTCCAGCCATGGCCTTCCACATGTTTCTGTTCGGCAGCAAGAAAACCGAGAAGCTG
ATCGTGGACGTGCACAACCGGTACAAGAGACTGTTCCAGGCCATGCAGAAAGAAGAAGTGACCGCCGAGA
ATATCGCCAGCTTCGGAATCGCCGAGAGCGACCTGCCTCAGAAGATCCTGGATCTGATCAGCGGCAATGC
CCACGGCAAGGATGTGGACGCCTTCATCAGACTGACCGTGGACGACATGCTGACCGACACCGAGCGGAGA
ATCAAGAGATTCAAGGACGACCGGAAGTCCATTCGGAGCGCCGACAACAAGATGGGAAAGAGAGGCTTCA
AGCAGATCTCCACAGGCAAGCTGGCCGACTTCCTGGCCAAGGACATCGTGCTGTTTCAGCCCAGCGTGAA
CGATGGCGAGAACAAGATCACCGGCCTGAACTACCGGATCATGCAGAGCGCCATTGCCGTGTACGATAGC
GGCGACGATTACGAGGCCAAGCAGCAGTTCAAGCTGATGTTCGAGAAGGCCCGGCTGATCGGCAAGGGCA
CAACAGAGCCTCATCCATTTCTGTACAAGGTGTTCGCCCGCAGCATCCCCGCCAATGCCGTCGAGTTCTA
CGAGCGCTACCTGATCGAGCGGAAGTTCTACCTGACCGGCCTGTCCAACGAGATCAAGAAAGGCAACAGA
GTGGATGTGCCCTTCATCCGGCGGGACCAGAACAAGTGGAAAACACCCGCCATGAAGACCCTGGGCAGAA
TCTACAGCGAGGATCTGCCCGTGGAACTGCCCAGACAGATGTTCGACAATGAGATCAAGTCCCACCTGAA
GTCCCTGCCACAGATGGAAGGCATCGACTTCAACAATGCCAACGTGACCTATCTGATCGCCGAGTACATG
AAGAGAGTGCTGGACGACGACTTCCAGACCTTCTACCAGTGGAACCGCAACTACCGGTACATGGACATGC
TTAAGGGCGAGTACGACAGAAAGGGCTCCCTGCAGCACTGCTTCACCAGCGTGGAAGAGAGAGAAGGCCT
CTGGAAAGAGCGGGCCTCCAGAACAGAGCGGTACAGAAAGCAGGCCAGCAACAAGATCCGCAGCAACCGG
CAGATGAGAAACGCCAGCAGCGAAGAGATCGAGACAATCCTGGATAAGCGGCTGAGCAACAGCCGGAACG
AGTACCAGAAAAGCGAGAAAGTGATCCGGCGCTACAGAGTGCAGGATGCCCTGCTGTTTCTGCTGGCCAA
AAAGACCCTGACCGAACTGGCCGATTTCGACGGCGAGAGGTTCAAACTGAAAGAAATCATGCCCGACGCC
GAGAAGGGAATCCTGAGCGAGATCATGCCCATGAGCTTCACCTTCGAGAAAGGCGGCAAGAAGTACACCA
TCACCAGCGAGGGCATGAAGCTGAAGAACTACGGCGACTTCTTTGTGCTGGCTAGCGACAAGAGGATCGG
CAACCTGCTGGAACTCGTGGGCAGCGACATCGTGTCCAAAGAGGATATCATGGAAGAGTTCAACAAATAC
GACCAGTGCAGGCCCGAGATCAGCTCCATCGTGTTCAACCTGGAAAAGTGGGCCTTCGACACATACCCCG
AGCTGTCTGCCAGAGTGGACCGGGAAGAGAAGGTGGACTTCAAGAGCATCCTGAAAATCCTGCTGAACAA
CAAGAACATCAACAAAGAGCAGAGCGACATCCTGCGGAAGATCCGGAACGCCTTCGATGCAAACAATTAC
CCCGACAAAGGCGTGGTGGAAATCAAGGCCCTGCCTGAGATCGCCATGAGCATCAAGAAGGCCTTTGGGG
AGTACGCCATCATGAAGGCGGCCGCGGAGGGAGCTCTAGAGGCGCTACCGGTCGCCACCGTGAGCAAGGG
CGAGGAGCTGTTCACCGGGGTGGTGCCCATCCTGGTCGAGCTGGACGGCGACGTAAACGGCCACAAGTTC
AGCGTGTCCGGCGAGGGCGAGGGCGATGCCACCTACGGCAAGCTGACCCTGAAGTTCATCTGCACCACCG
GCAAGCTGCCCGTGCCCTGGCCCACCCTCGTGACCACCCTGACCTACGGCGTGCAGTGCTTCAGCCGCTA
CCCCGACCACATGAAGCAGCACGACTTCTTCAAGTCCGCCATGCCCGAAGGCTACGTCCAGGAGCGCACC
ATCTTCTTCAAGGACGACGGCAACTACAAGACCCGCGCCGAGGTGAAGTTCGAGGGCGACACCCTGGTGA
ACCGCATCGAGCTGAAGGGCATCGACTTCAAGGAGGACGGCAACATCCTGGGGCACAAGCTGGAGTACAA
CTACAACAGCCACAACGTCTATATCATGGCCGACAAGCAGAAGAACGGCATCAAGGTGAACTTCAAGATC
CGCCACAACATCGAGGACGGCAGCGTGCAGCTCGCCGACCACTACCAGCAGAACACCCCCATCGGCGACG
GCCCCGTGCTGCTGCCCGACAACCACTACCTGAGCACCCAGTCCGCCCTGAGCAAAGACCCCAACGAGAA
GCGCGATCACATGGTCCTGCTGGAGTTCGTGACCGCCGCCGGGATCACTCTCGGCATGGACGAGCTGTAC
AAGCATATGGGATCCGGATCCACGCGTGTGCCTTTGTATGGTTTTACTTCGATTTGTGGAAGAAGACCTG
AGATGGAAGCTGCTGTTTCGACTATACCAAGATTCCTTCAATCTTCCTCTGGTTCGATGTTAGATGGTCG
GTTTGATCCTCAATCCGCCGCTCATTTCTTCGGTGTTTACGACGGCCATGGCGGTTCTCAGGTAGCGAAC
TATTGTAGAGAGAGGATGCATTTGGCTTTGGCGGAGGAGATAGCTAAGGAGAAACCGATGCTCTGCGATG
GTGATACGTGGCTGGAGAAGTGGAAGAAAGCTCTTTTCAACTCGTTCCTGAGAGTTGACTCGGAGATTGA
GTCAGTTGCGCCGGAGACGGTTGGGTCAACGTCGGTGGTTGCCGTTGTTTTCCCGTCTCACATCTTCGTC
GCTAACTGCGGTGACTCTAGAGCCGTTCTTTGCCGCGGCAAAACTGCACTTCCATTATCCGTTGACCATA
AACCGGATAGAGAAGATGAAGCTGCGAGGATTGAAGCCGCAGGAGGGAAAGTGATTCAGTGGAATGGAGC
TCGTGTTTTCGGTGTTCTCGCCATGTCGAGATCCATTGGCGATAGATACTTGAAACCATCCATCATTCCT
GATCCGGAAGTGACGGCTGTGAAGAGAGTAAAAGAAGATGATTGTCTGATTTTGGCGAGTGACGGGGTTT
GGGATGTAATGACGGATGAAGAAGCGTGTGAGATGGCAAGGAAGCGGATTCTCTTGTGGCACAAGAAAAA
CGCGGTGGCTGGGGATGCATCGTTGCTCGCGGATGAGCGGAGAAAGGAAGGGAAAGATCCTGCGGCGATG
TCCGCGGCTGAGTATTTGTCAAAGCTGGCGATACAGAGAGGAAGCAAAGACAACATAAGTGTGGTGGTGG
TTGATTTGAAGTCAAGCGCTGCAGGTGCTACCACTAGTGGCAAGCCCATCCCCAACCCCCTGCTGGGCCT
GGACAGCACCTAAGGTACCGGTTCGAGGAATTCACTCCTCAGGTGCAGGCTGCCTATCAGAAGGTGGTGG
CTGGTGTGGCCAATGCCCTGGCTCACAAATACCACTGAGATCTTTTTCCCTCTGCCAAAAATTATGGGGA
CATCATGAAGCCCCTTGAGCATCTGACTTCTGGCTAATAAAGGAAATTTATTTTCATTGCAATAGTGTGT
TGGAATTTTTTGTGTCTCTCACTCGGAAGGACATATGGGAGGGCAAATCATTTAAAACATCAGAATGAGT
ATTTGGTTTAGAGTTTGGCAACATATGCCCATATGCTGGCTGCCATGAACAAAGGTTGGCTATAAAGAGG
TCATCAGTATATGAAACAGCCCCCTGCTGTCCATTCCTTATTCCATAGAAAAGCCTTGACTTGAGGTTAG
ATTTTTTTTATATTTTGTTTTGTGTTATTTTTTTCTTTAACATCCCTAAAATTTTCCTTACATGTTTTAC
TAGCCAGATTTTTCCTCCTCTCCTGACTACTCCCAGTCATAGCTGTCCCTCTTCTCTTATGGAGATCCCT
CGACCTGCAGCCCAAGCTTGGCGTAATCATGGTCATAGCTGTTTCCTGTGTGAAATTGTTATCCGCTCAC
AATTCCACACAACATACGAGCCGGAAGCATAAAGTGTAAAGCCTGGGGTGCCTAATGAGTGAGCTAACTC
ACATTAATTGCGTTGCGCTCACTGCCCGCTTTCCAGTCGGGAAACCTGTCGTGCCAGCGGATCCGCATCT
CAATTAGTCAGCAACCATAGTCCCGCCCCTAACTCCGCCCATCCCGCCCCTAACTCCGCCCAGTTCCGCC
CATTCTCCGCCCCATGGCTGACTAATTTTTTTTATTTATGCAGAGGCCGAGGCCGCCTCGGCCTCTGAGC
TATTCCAGAAGTAGTGAGGAGGCTTTTTTGGAGGCCTAGGCTTTTGCAAAAAGCTAACTTGTTTATTGCA
GCTTAAGCTTTCGCGAGCTCGAGATCTGATATCATCGATGAATTCTACCGGGTAGGGGAGGCGCTTTTCC
CAAGGCAGTCTGGAGCATGCGCTTTAGCAGCCCCGCTGGGCACTTGGCGCTACACAAGTGGCCTCTGGCC
TCGCACACATTCCACATCCACCGGTAGGCGCCAACCGGCTCCGTTCTTTGGTGGCCCCTTCGCGCCACCT
TCTACTCCTCCCCTAGTCAGGAAGTTCCCCCCCGCCCCGCAGCTCGCGTCGTGCAGGACGTGACAAATGG
AAGTAGCACGTCTCACTAGTCTCGTGCAGATGGACAGCACCGCTGAGCAATGGAAGCGGGTAGGCCTTTG
GGGCAGCGGCCAATAGCAGCTTTGCTCCTTCGCTTTCTGGGCTCAGAGGCTGGGAAGGGGTGGGTCCGGG
GGCGGGCTCAGGGGCGGGCTCAGGGGCGGGGCGGGCGCCCGAAGGTCCTCCGGAGGCCCGGCATTCTGCA
CGCTTCAAAAGCGCACGTCTGCCGCGCTGTTCTCCTCTTCCTCATCTCCGGGCCTTTCGACCGATCCAGC
CGCCACCATGAAAAAGCCTGAACTCACCGCGACGTCTGTCGAGAAGTTTCTGATCGAAAAGTTCGACAGC
GTCTCCGACCTGATGCAGCTCTCGGAGGGCGAAGAATCTCGTGCTTTCAGCTTCGATGTAGGAGGGCGTG
GATATGTCCTGCGGGTAAATAGCTGCGCCGATGGTTTCTACAAAGATCGTTATGTTTATCGGCACTTTGC
ATCGGCCGCGCTCCCGATTCCGGAAGTGCTTGACATTGGGGAATTCAGCGAGAGCCTGACCTATTGCATC
TCCCGCCGTGCACAGGGTGTCACGTTGCAAGACCTGCCTGAAACCGAACTGCCCGCTGTTCTGCAGCCGG
TCGCGGAGGCCATGGATGCGATCGCTGCGGCCGATCTTAGCCAGACGAGCGGGTTCGGCCCATTCGGACC
GCAAGGAATCGGTCAATACACTACATGGCGTGATTTCATATGCGCGATTGCTGATCCCCATGTGTATCAC
TGGCAAACTGTGATGGACGACACCGTCAGTGCGTCCGTCGCGCAGGCTCTCGATGAGCTGATGCTTTGGG
CCGAGGACTGCCCCGAAGTCCGGCACCTCGTGCACGCGGATTTCGGCTCCAACAATGTCCTGACGGACAA
TGGCCGCATAACAGCGGTCATTGACTGGAGCGAGGCGATGTTCGGGGATTCCCAATACGAGGTCGCCAAC
ATCTTCTTCTGGAGGCCGTGGTTGGCTTGTATGGAGCAGCAGACGCGCTACTTCGAGCGGAGGCATCCGG
AGCTTGCAGGATCGCCGCGGCTCCGGGCGTATATGCTCCGCATTGGTCTTGACCAACTCTATCAGAGCTT
GGTTGACGGCAATTTCGATGATGCAGCTTGGGCGCAGGGTCGATGCGACGCAATCGTCCGATCCGGAGCC
GGGACTGTCGGGCGTACACAAATCGCCCGCAGAAGCGCGGCCGTCTGGACCGATGGCTGTGTAGAAGTAC
TCGCCGATAGTGGAAACCGACGCCCCAGCACTCGTCCGAGGGCAAAGGAATAGTCGAGAAATTGATGATC
TATTAAACAATAAAGATGTCCACTAAAATGGAAGTTTTTCCTGTCATACTTTGTTAAGAAGGGTGAGAAC
AGAGTACCTACATTTTGAATGGAAGGATTGGAGCTACGGGGGTGGGGGTGGGGTGGGATTAGATAAATGC
CTGCTCTTTACTGAAGGCTCTTTACTATTGCTTTATGATAATGTTTCATAGTTGGATATCATAATTTAAA
CAAGCAAAACCAAATTAAGGGCCAGCTCATTCCTCCCACTCATGATCTATAGATCCTCTAGAGTCGACCT
GCAGGCATGCAAGCTTAATGGTTACAAATAAAGCAATAGCATCACAAATTTCACAAATAAAGCATTTTTT
TCACTGCATTCTAGTTGTGGTTTGTCCAAACTCATCAATGTATCTTATCATGTCTGGATCCGCTGCATTA
ATGAATCGGCCAACGCGCGGGGAGAGGCGGTTTGCGTATTGGGCGCTCTTCCGCTTCCTCGCTCACTGAC
TCGCTGCGCTCGGTCGTTCGGCTGCGGCGAGCGGTATCAGCTCACTCAAAGGCGGTAATACGGTTATCCA
CAGAATCAGGGGATAACGCAGGAAAGAACATGTGAGCAAAAGGCCAGCAAAAGGCCAGGAACC
Features (pLannotate 1.2.2; 25 found; start..end, strand, type, name):
     26..614     -  rep_origin     ori: high-copy-number ColE1/pMB1/pBR322/pUC origin of replication
    785..1645    -  CDS            AmpR: β-lactamase; bla; confers resistance to ampicillin, carbenicillin, and related antibiotics
   1646..1750    -  promoter       AmpR promoter: bla
   1781..2160    +  enhancer       CMV enhancer: human cytomegalovirus immediate early enhancer
   2162..2439    +  promoter       chicken β-actin promoter: No description available
   2440..3456    +  intron         chimeric intron: chimera between introns from chicken β-actin and rabbit β-globin
   3527..3550    +  CDS            FLAG: FLAG® epitope tag, followed by an enterokinase cleavage site
   6920..7633    +  CDS            EGFP: EGFP is a basic (constitutively fluorescent) green fluorescent protein published in 1996, derived from Aequorea victoria. It is reported to be a rapidly-maturing weak dimer with moderate acid sensitivity.
   7658..8551    +  CDS            ABI1 (fragment): P2C56_ARATH - Experimental evidence at protein level: Swiss-Prot protein existence level 1. Key component and repressor of the abscisic acid (ABA) signaling pathway that regulates numerous ABA responses, such as stomatal closure, osmotic water permeability of the plasma membrane (Pos), drought-induced resistance and rhizogenesis, response to glucose, high light stress, seed germination and inhibition of vegetative growth. During the stomatal closure regulation, modulates the inward calcium-channel permeability as well as the actin reorganization in guard cells in response to ABA. Involved in t
   8638..8715    +  CDS            HBB (fragment): HBB_PONPY - Experimental evidence at transcript level: Swiss-Prot protein existence level 2. Involved in oxygen transport from the lung to the various peripheral tissues. From Pongo pygmaeus (Bornean orangutan).
   8786..8841    +  polyA_signal   β-globin poly(A) signal: rabbit β-globin polyadenylation signal (Gil and Proudfoot, 1987)
   9224..9246    -  protein_bind   lac operator (fragment): The lac repressor binds to the lac operator to inhibit transcription in E. coli. This inhibition can be relieved by adding lactose or isopropyl-β-D-thiogalactopyranoside (IPTG). lac repressor encoded by lacI
   9250..9280    -  promoter       lac promoter: promoter for the E. coli lac operon
   9295..9316    -  protein_bind   CAP binding site: CAP binding activates transcription in the presence of cAMP. E. coli catabolite activator protein
   9329..9368    -  CDS            lacI (fragment): lac repressor; lacI; The lac repressor binds to the lac operator to inhibit transcription in E. coli. This inhibition can be relieved by adding lactose or isopropyl-β-D-thiogalactopyranoside (IPTG).
   9375..9397    +  promoter       SV40 promoter (fragment): SV40 enhancer and early promoter
   9421..9556    +  rep_origin     SV40 ori: SV40 origin of replication
   9576..9595    +  polyA_signal   SV40 poly(A) signal (fragment): SV40 polyadenylation signal
   9640..10139   +  promoter       PGK promoter: mouse phosphoglycerate kinase 1 promoter
  10158..11183   +  CDS            HygR: aminoglycoside phosphotransferase from E. coli; aph(4)-Ia; confers resistance to hygromycin
  11187..11465   +  polyA_signal   PGK poly(A) signal (fragment): mouse phosphoglycerate kinase 1 polyadenylation signal
  11462..11496   +  misc_feature   MCS (fragment): pUC18/19 multiple cloning site
  11496..11610   +  polyA_signal   SV40 poly(A) signal (fragment): SV40 polyadenylation signal
  11612..11666   -  CDS            lacI (fragment): lac repressor; lacI; The lac repressor binds to the lac operator to inhibit transcription in E. coli. This inhibition can be relieved by adding lactose or isopropyl-β-D-thiogalactopyranoside (IPTG).
  11668..11801   -  rep_origin     RSF ori (fragment): Plasmids containing the RSF 1030 origin of replication can be propagated in E. coli cells that contain additional plasmids with compatible origins.
