[The description below was written by a language model from this plasmid's Addgene catalogue record and pLannotate feature annotations shown in this document.]
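Description:
pSLQ10625 is a mammalian expression plasmid of about 11.8 kb built on a pCAGGS backbone. It is maintained in E. coli at high copy through a ColE1/pUC-type origin and selected with ampicillin via the β-lactamase gene. The payload is driven by the composite CAG promoter, annotated here as the CMV immediate-early enhancer, the chicken β-actin promoter and the chimeric β-actin/β-globin intron. Transcription is terminated by the rabbit β-globin polyadenylation signal. The backbone also carries a separate PGK promoter–hygromycin resistance–PGK poly(A) cassette that could support selection in mammalian cells, an SV40 origin, and assorted lac and SV40 remnants.

The insert encodes a fusion described as NES-dPspCas13b-EGFP-ABI, with an N-terminal FLAG tag and a C-terminal V5 tag. The Cas13b comes from Prevotella sp. P5-125 and carries the H133A and H1058A substitutions, which inactivate its RNase activity so that it acts as a guide-RNA-programmable RNA-binding protein rather than a nuclease. A nuclear export signal biases the protein to the cytoplasm, and EGFP allows it to be visualised. The ABI domain, a fragment of Arabidopsis ABI1, is one half of the abscisic acid-inducible dimerisation system and normally pairs with a PYL1-fused partner. That partner is not described in this record. The automated annotation detects FLAG, EGFP and ABI1, but it does not label the long stretch between FLAG and EGFP where the Cas13b coding sequence presumably lies, nor the NES or V5 tag.

According to the record, the plasmid supplies the RNA-targeting component for CRISPR-TO perturbation in primary mouse cortical neurons, an approach for programmable control of RNA localisation in live cells.
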