Addgene plasmid #239268: pSLQ10625
Purpose: Expresses NES-dCas13b-ABI for CRISPR-TO perturbation in primary mouse cortical neurons
Depositing lab: Stanley Qi. Depositing organization: Stanford University. Publication: Programmable control of spatial transcriptome in live cells and neurons. Han M, Fu ML, Zhu Y, Choi AA, Li E, Bezney J, Cai S, Miles L, Ma Y, Qi LS. Nature. 2025 Jul;643(8070):241-251. doi: 10.1038/s41586-025-09020-z. Epub 2025 May 21. PubMed 40399675.
Backbone
  Vector backbone: pCAGGS vector backbone
  Vector type: Mammalian Expression
Growth in bacteria
  Bacterial resistance: Ampicillin, 100 μg/mL
  Growth temperature: 37°C
  Growth strain: NEB Stable
  Copy number: High Copy
Gene/Insert
  Gene/Insert name: NES-dPspCas13b-EGFP-ABI
  Species: Prevotella sp. P5-125
  Insert size (bp): 7060
  Mutation: H133A and H1058A in PspCas13b
  Promoter: CAG
  Tag / fusion protein: Flag tag (N terminal on insert); V5 tag (C terminal on insert)
  Cloning method: Restriction Enzyme; 5′ cloning site Unknown (unknown if destroyed)
Terms and licenses: Academic/Nonprofit Terms; Industry Terms: Not Available to Industry
How to cite: pSLQ10625 was a gift from Stanley Qi (Addgene plasmid # 239268 ; http://n2t.net/addgene:239268 ; RRID:Addgene_239268)
